>Addgene plasmid #158025 | Expression_vector_NT_9 | addgene full sequence | sequence record 309544 | Addgene NGS Result
TAATACGACTCACTATAGGGGAATTGTGAGCGGATAACAATTCCCCTCTAGAAATAATTTTGTTTAACTT
TAAGAAGGAGATATACCATGGGCAGCAGCCATCATCATCATCATCACAGCAGCGGCCTGGTGCCGCGCGG
CAGCCATATGAGCCGCGAAGAGATCCGCAAAGTTGTCGAGGAGTATATCCGTCTGCTGTATACAGACCCT
GATCAGTTCAAGAAAGCGGCCCGCGATAAATTGCTGAGTCCGGATGTGCGTATTGAAATCGGTAATTATA
CGTTTGATTCCCGCAACCTCGATCGCTTTCTGGACGCAATGCAGGAATGGGCGAGCCGTTACGATCGTGT
GGAAATTCGCAAGGTTCAGGTTGACGGGAACCATGTGCGTGTTGAGATTGAGTTGGAATCGAACGGTAAA
AAATGGACGTTTGAAATCGAGGTTGAGGTTCGCAATGGCAAAATTAAGCGCATCCGTCAACAGGTGGATC
CGGAATATAAAAAAGTTGTGCAGAATCTGTGGAATAACACGTGACTCGAGCACCACCACCACCACCACTG
AGATCCGGCTGCTAACAAAGCCCGAAAGGAAGCTGAGTTGGCTGCTGCCACCGCTGAGCAATAACTAGCA
TAACCCCTTGGGGCCTCTAAACGGGTCTTGAGGGGTTTTTTGCTGAAAGGAGGAACTATATCCGGATTGG
CGAATGGG
[124 nt withheld, positions 709-832]
C
[91 nt withheld, positions 834-924]
A
[49 nt withheld, positions 926-974]
CCTTTGACGTTGGAGTCCACGTTCTTT
[37 nt withheld, positions 1002-1038]
ACCCTATCTCGGTCTATTCTTTTGATTTATAAGGGATTTTGCCGATTTCGGCCTATTGGTTAAAAAATGA
GCTGATTTAACAAAAATTTAACGCGAATTTTAACAAAATATTAACGCTTACAATTTAGGTGGCACTTTTC
GGGGAAATGTGCGCGGAACCCCTATTTGTTTATTTTTCTAAATACATTCAAATATGTATCCGCTCATGAA
TTAATTCTTAGAAAAACTCATCGAGCATCAAATGAAACTGCAATTTATTCATATCAGGATTATCAATACC
ATATTTTTGAAAAAGCCGTTTCTGTAATGAAGGAGAAAACTCACCGAGGCAGTTCCATAGGATGGCAAGA
TCCTGGTATCGGTCTGCGATTCCGACTCGTCCAACATCAATACAACCTATTAATTTCCCCTCGTCAAAAA
TAAGGTTATCAAGTGAGAAATCACCATGAGTGACGACTGAATCCGGTGAGAATGGCAAAAGTTTATGCAT
TTCTTTCCAGACTTGTTCAACAGGCCAGCCATTACGCTCGTCATCAAAATCACTCGCATCAACCAAACCG
TTATTCATTCGTGATTGCGCCTGAGCGAGACGAAATACGCGATCGCTGTTAAAAGGACAATTACAAACAG
GAATCGAATGCAACCGGCGCAGGAACACTGCCAGCGCATCAACAATATTTTCACCTGAATCAGGATATTC
TTCTAATACCTGGAATGCTGTTTTCCCGGGGATCGCAGTGGTGAGTAACCATGCATCATCAGGAGTACGG
ATAAAATGCTTGATGGTCGGAAGAGGCATAAATTCCGTCAGCCAGTTTAGTCTGACCATCTCATCTGTAA
CATCATTGGCAACGCTACCTTTGCCATGTTTCAGAAACAACTCTGGCGCATCGGGCTTCCCATACAATCG
ATAGATTGTCGCACCTGATTGCCCGACATTATCGCGAGCCCATTTATACCCATATAAATCAGCATCCATG
TTGGAATTTAATCGCGGCCTAGAGCAAGACGTTTCCCGTTGAATATGGCTCATAACACCCCTTGTATTAC
TGTTTATGTAAGCAGACAGTTTTATTGTTCATGACCAAAATCCCTTAACGTGAGTTTTCGTTCCACTGAG
CGTCAGACCCCGTAGAAAAGATCAAAGGATCTTCTTGAGATCCTTTTTTTCTGCGCGTAATCTGCTGCTT
GCAAACAAAAAAACCACCGCTACCAGCGGTGGTTTGTTTGCCGGATCAAGAGCTACCAACTCTTTTTCCG
AAGGTAACTGGCTTCAGCAGAGCGCAGATACCAAATACTGTCCTTCTAGTGTAGCCGTAGTTAGGCCACC
ACTTCAAGAACTCTGTAGCACCGCCTACATACCTCGCTCTGCTAATCCTGTTACCAGTGGCTGCTGCCAG
TGGCGATAAGTCGTGTCTTACCGGGTTGGACTCAAGACGATAGTTACCGGATAAGGCGCAGCGGTCGGGC
TGAACGGGGGGTTCGTGCACACAGCCCAGCTTGGAGCGAACGACCTACACCGAACTGAGATACCTACAGC
GTGAGCTATGAGAAAGCGCCACGCTTCCCGAAGGGAGAAAGGCGGACAGGTATCCGGTAAGCGGCAGGGT
CGGAACAGGAGAGCGCACGAGGGAGCTTCCAGGGGGAAACGCCTGGTATCTTTATAGTCCTGTCGGGTTT
CGCCACCTCTGACTTGAGCGTCGATTTTTGTGATGCTCGTCAGGGGGGCGGAGCCTATGGAAAAACGCCA
GCAACGCGGCCTTTTTACGGTTCCTGGCCTTTTGCTGGCCTTTTGCTCACATGTTCTTTCCTGCGTTATC
CCCTGATTCTGTGGATAACCGTATTACCGCCTTTGAGTGAGCTGATACCGCTCGCCGCAGCCGAACGACC
GAGCGCAGCGAGTCAGTGAGCGAGGAAGCGGAAGAGCGCCTGATGCGGTATTTTCTCCTTACGCATCTGT
GCGGTATTTCACACCGCAATGGTGCACTCTCAGTACAATCTGCTCTGATGCCGCATAGTTAAGCCAGTAT
ACACTCCGCTATCGCTACGTGACTGGGTCATGGCTGCGCCCCGACACCCGCCAACACCCGCTGACGCGCC
CTGACGGGCTTGTCTGCTCCCGGCATCCGCTTACAGACAAGCTGTGACCGTCTCCGGGAGCTGCATGTGT
CAGAGGTTTTCACCGTCATCACCGAAACGCGCGAGGCAGCTGCGGTAAAGCTCATCAGCGTGGTCGTGAA
GCGATTCACAGATGTCTGCCTGTTCATCCGCGTCCAGCTCGTTGAGTTTCTCCAGAAGCGTTAATGTCTG
GCTTCTGATAAAGCGGGCCATGTTAAGGGCGGTTTTTTCCTGTTTGGTCACTGATGCCTCCGTGTAAGGG
GGATTTCTGTTCATGGGGGTAATGATACCGATGAAACGAGAGAGGATGCTCACGATACGGGTTACTGATG
ATGAACATGCCCGGTTACTGGAACGTTGTGAGGGTAAACAACTGGCGGTATGGATGCGGCGGGACCAGAG
AAAAATCACTCAGGGTCAATGCCAGCGCTTCGTTAATACAGATGTAGGTGTTCCACAGGGTAGCCAGCAG
CATCCTGCGATGCAGATCCGGAACATAATGGTGCAGGGCGCTGACTTCCGCGTTTCCAGACTTTACGAAA
CACGGAAACCGAAGACCATTCATGTTGTTGCTCAGGTCGCAGACGTTTTGCAGCAGCAGTCGCTTCACGT
TCGCTCGCGTATCGGTGATTCATTCTGCTAACCAGTAAGGCAACCCCGCCAGCCTAGCCGGGTCCTCAAC
GACAGGAGCACGATCATGCGCACCCGTGGGGCCGCCATGCCGGCGATAATGGCCTGCTTCTCGCCGAAAC
GTTTGGTGGCGGGACCAGTGACGAAGGCTTGAGCGAGGGCGTGCAAGATTCCGAATACCGCAAGCGACAG
GCCGATCATCGTCGCGCTCCAGCGAAAGCGGTCCTCGCCGAAAATGACCCAGAGCGCTGCCGGCACCTGT
CCTACGAGTTGCATGATAAAGAAGACAGTCATAAGTGCGGCGACGATAGTCATGCCCCGCGCCCACCGGA
AGGAGCTGACTGGGTTGAAGGCTCTCAAGGGCATCGGTCGAGATCCCGGTGCCTAATGAGTGAGCTAACT
TACATTAATTGCGTTGCGCTCACTGCCCGCTTTCCAGTCGGGAAACCTGTCGTGCCAGCTGCATTAATGA
ATCGGCCAACGCGCGGGGAGAGGCGGTTTGCGTATTGGGCGCCAGGGTGGTTTTTCTTTTCACCAGTGAG
ACGGGCAACAGCTGATTGCCCTTCACCGCCTGGCCCTGAGAGAGTTGCAGCAAGCGGTCCACGCTGGTTT
GCCCCAGCAGGCGAAAATCCTGTTTGATGGTGGTTAACGGCGGGATATAACATGAGCTGTCTTCGGTATC
GTCGTATCCCACTACCGAGATATCCGCACCAACGCGCAGCCCGGACTCGGTAATGGCGCGCATTGCGCCC
AGCGCCATCTGATCGTTGGCAACCAGCATCGCAGTGGGAACGATGCCCTCATTCAGCATTTGCATGGTTT
GTTGAAAACCGGACATGGCACTCCAGTCGCCTTCCCGTTCCGCTATCGGCTGAATTTGATTGCGAGTGAG
ATATTTATGCCAGCCAGCCAGACGCAGACGCGCCGAGACAGAACTTAATGGGCCCGCTAACAGCGCGATT
TGCTGGTGACCCAATGCGACCAGATGCTCCACGCCCAGTCGCGTACCGTCTTCATGGGAGAAAATAATAC
TGTTGATGGGTGTCTGGTCAGAGACATCAAGAAATAACGCCGGAACATTAGTGCAGGCAGCTTCCACAGC
AATGGCATCCTGGTCATCCAGCGGATAGTTAATGATCAGCCCACTGACGCGTTGCGCGAGAAGATTGTGC
ACCGCCGCTTTACAGGCTTCGACGCCGCTTCGTTCTACCATCGACACCACCACGCTGGCACCCAGTTGAT
CGGCGCGAGATTTAATCGCCGCGACAATTTGCGACGGCGCGTGCAGGGCCAGACTGGAGGTGGCAACGCC
AATCAGCAACGACTGTTTGCCCGCCAGTTGTTGTGCCACGCGGTTGGGAATGTAATTCAGCTCCGCCATC
GCCGCTTCCACTTTTTCCCGCGTTTTCGCAGAAACGTGGCTGGCCTGGTTCACCACGCGGGAAACGGTCT
GATAAGAGACACCGGCATACTCTGCGACATCGTATAACGTTACTGGTTTCACATTCACCACCCTGAATTG
ACTCTCTTCCGGGCGCTATCATGCCATACCGCGAAAGGTTTTGCGCCATTCGATGGTGTCCGGGATCTCG
ACGCTCTCCCTTATGCGACTCCTGCATTAGGAAGCAGCCCAGTAGTAGGTTGAGGCCGTTGAGCACCGCC
GCCGCAAGGAATGGTGCATGCAAGGAGATGGCGCCCAACAGTCCCCCGGCCACGGGGCCTGCCACCATAC
CCACGCCGAAACAAGCGCTCATGAGCCCGAAGTGGCGAGCCCGATCTTCCCCATCGGTGATGTCGGCGAT
ATAGGCGCCAGCAACCGCACCTGTGGCGCCGGTGATGCCGGCCACGATGCGTCCGGCGTAGAGGATCGAG
ATCTCGATCCCGCGAAAT
Features (pLannotate 1.2.2; 20 found; start..end, strand, type, name):
      1..19      +  promoter       T7 promoter: promoter for bacteriophage T7 RNA polymerase
     20..44      +  protein_bind   lac operator: The lac repressor binds to the lac operator to inhibit transcription in E. coli. This inhibition can be relieved by adding lactose or isopropyl-β-D-thiogalactopyranoside (IPTG). lac repressor encoded by lacI
     59..81      +  RBS            RBS: efficient ribosome binding site from bacteriophage T7 gene 10 (Olins and Rangwala, 1989)
    100..116     +  CDS            capTEV™ (fragment): composite tag for in vivo biotinylation, TEV protease cleavage, and 6xHis tagging
    127..144     +  CDS            thrombin site: thrombin recognition and cleavage site
    541..558     +  CDS            9xHis (fragment): 9xHis affinity tag
    568..617     +  CDS            SET1 (fragment): solubility-enhancement tag derived from T7 phage gene 10B
    625..672     +  terminator     T7 terminator: transcription terminator for bacteriophage T7 RNA polymerase
    709..1137    +  rep_origin     f1 ori (sequence partly withheld): f1 bacteriophage origin of replication; arrow indicates direction of (+) strand synthesis
   1190..1247    +  promoter       AmpR promoter (fragment): bla
   1256..2071    -  CDS            KanR: aminoglycoside phosphotransferase; aph(3')-Ia; confers resistance to kanamycin in bacteria or G418 (Geneticin®) in eukaryotes
   2193..2781    +  rep_origin     ori: high-copy-number ColE1/pMB1/pBR322/pUC origin of replication
   2967..3106    -  misc_feature   bom: basis of mobility region from pBR322
   3208..3399    -  CDS            rop: Rop protein, which maintains plasmids at low copy number; rop
   3416..3796    +  CDS            YPB1_ECOLX: Protein predicted: Swiss-Prot protein existence level 4. From Escherichia coli.
   3868..4159    -  CDS            TcR (fragment): tetracycline efflux protein; tet; confers resistance to tetracycline
   4174..4195    -  protein_bind   CAP binding site: CAP binding activates transcription in the presence of cAMP. E. coli catabolite activator protein
   4208..5290    -  CDS            lacI: lac repressor; lacI; The lac repressor binds to the lac operator to inhibit transcription in E. coli. This inhibition can be relieved by adding lactose or isopropyl-β-D-thiogalactopyranoside (IPTG).
   5291..5368    -  promoter       lacI promoter: lacI
   5376..5655    -  CDS            TcR (fragment): tetracycline efflux protein; tet; confers resistance to tetracycline
