[The description below was written by a language model from this plasmid's Addgene catalogue record and pLannotate feature annotations shown in this document.]
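Description:
Expression_vector_NT_9 is a bacterial expression plasmid built on the pET-28a(+) backbone (5,676 nt in the sequenced record) that encodes NT_9, a synthetic, de novo computationally designed protein. The coding sequence was inserted between the NdeI and XhoI sites, both of which remain intact. This places it in frame behind the vector's N-terminal 6xHis tag and thrombin cleavage site, so the tag can be used for metal-affinity purification and then removed by protease. The annotation software labels the leader histidine stretch as a "capTEV" fragment. It also reports a short His-tag fragment and a "SET1" fragment just downstream of the insert region. These are probably partial matches to standard pET-28a sequence, including the vector's optional C-terminal His tag, rather than deliberately added parts. The record does not say whether the insert carries a stop codon before that downstream tag. The insert itself, lying roughly between the thrombin site and the downstream His fragment, is not annotated as a feature.

Expression is driven by a T7 promoter with an adjacent lac operator and the T7 gene 10 ribosome binding site, and it ends at the T7 terminator. The plasmid-borne lacI gene supplies repressor, keeping transcription off until IPTG is added in a host that provides T7 RNA polymerase. Propagation relies on a ColE1/pBR322-type origin accompanied by the bom and rop elements, with selection by kanamycin resistance (aph(3')-Ia). An f1 origin is also present. The tetracycline-resistance fragments and the CAP site are backbone remnants with no apparent function. The plasmid is intended for producing the designed protein in E. coli, as part of work on computational design of new protein fold families.
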