Addgene plasmid #158025: Expression_vector_NT_9
Purpose: Expression vector for the de novo designed protein Expression_vector_NT_9
Depositing lab: Tanja Kortemme. Depositing organization: University of California, San Francisco (UCSF). Publication: Expanding the space of protein geometries by computational design of de novo fold families. Pan X, Thompson MC, Zhang Y, Liu L, Fraser JS, Kelly MJS, Kortemme T. Science. 2020 Aug 28;369(6507):1132-1136. doi: 10.1126/science.abc0881. PubMed 32855341.
Backbone
  Vector backbone: pET-28a(+)
  Vector type: Bacterial Expression
Growth in bacteria
  Bacterial resistance: Kanamycin, 50 μg/mL
  Growth temperature: 37°C
  Growth strain: DH5alpha
  Copy number: High Copy
Gene/Insert
  Gene/Insert name: de novo designed protein NT_9
  Species: Synthetic
  Tag / fusion protein: 6x His tag (N terminal on insert)
  Cloning method: Restriction Enzyme; 5′ cloning site NdeI (not destroyed); 3′ cloning site XhoI (not destroyed)
Terms and licenses: Academic/Nonprofit Terms; Industry Terms: Not Available to Industry
Depositor comments: Please visit https://www.biorxiv.org/content/10.1101/2020.04.14.041772v1 for bioRxiv preprint.
How to cite: Expression_vector_NT_9 was a gift from Tanja Kortemme (Addgene plasmid # 158025 ; http://n2t.net/addgene:158025 ; RRID:Addgene_158025)
