>Addgene plasmid #158025 | Expression_vector_NT_9 | depositor partial sequence | sequence record 304966 | de novo designed protein NT_9
AGCCGCGAAGAGATCCGCAAAGTTGTCGAGGAGTATATCCGTCTGCTGTATACAGACCCTGATCAGTTCA
AGAAAGCGGCCCGCGATAAATTGCTGAGTCCGGATGTGCGTATTGAAATCGGTAATTATACGTTTGATTC
CCGCAACCTCGATCGCTTTCTGGACGCAATGCAGGAATGGGCGAGCCGTTACGATCGTGTGGAAATTCGC
AAGGTTCAGGTTGACGGGAACCATGTGCGTGTTGAGATTGAGTTGGAATCGAACGGTAAAAAATGGACGT
TTGAAATCGAGGTTGAGGTTCGCAATGGCAAAATTAAGCGCATCCGTCAACAGGTGGATCCGGAATATAA
AAAAGTTGTGCAGAATCTGTGGAATAACACGTGA
